Addgene plasmid #148262: pnEA-NpM-Dmchim4EBP-GB1_AA
Purpose: Bacterial Expression of Dmchim4EBP
Depositing lab: Elisa Izaurralde. Depositing organization: Max Planck Institute for Developmental Biology. Publication: Molecular architecture of 4E-BP translational inhibitors bound to eIF4E. Peter D, Igreja C, Weber R, Wohlbold L, Weiler C, Ebertsch L, Weichenrieder O, Izaurralde E. Mol Cell. 2015 Mar 19;57(6):1074-87. doi: 10.1016/j.molcel.2015.01.017. Epub 2015 Feb 19. PubMed 25702871.
Backbone
  Vector backbone: Unknown
  Vector type: Bacterial Expression
Growth in bacteria
  Bacterial resistance: Ampicillin, 100 μg/mL
  Growth temperature: 37°C
  Growth strain: DH5alpha
  Copy number: Low Copy
Gene/Insert
  Gene/Insert name: Dmchim4EBP
  Species: D. melanogaster (fly)
  Cloning method: Unknown
Terms and licenses: Academic/Nonprofit Terms; Industry Terms: Not Available to Industry
Depositor comments: Plasmids from this collection were made available to the research community and donated after the lab closed. Please note that the sequence provided by the depositing laboratory may be theoretical/predicted or based on Sanger sequencing results. There may be discrepancies between sequencing results obtained by Addgene and the depositor sequence. If an Addgene verified sequence is not available, please contact before placing your order to request that our lab fully sequence the plasmid.
How to cite: pnEA-NpM-Dmchim4EBP-GB1_AA was a gift from Elisa Izaurralde (Addgene plasmid # 148262 ; http://n2t.net/addgene:148262 ; RRID:Addgene_148262)
