[The description below was written by a language model from this plasmid's Addgene catalogue record and pLannotate feature annotations shown in this document.]
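Description:
pnEA-NpM-Dmchim4EBP-GB1_AA is a 7,083 nt bacterial expression plasmid for producing a Drosophila melanogaster 4E-BP-derived polypeptide ("Dmchim4EBP") in E. coli. The catalogue lists the backbone as unknown, but the annotated features show a pET/pBR322-style architecture. It carries a ColE1/pMB1-type origin with the bom mobility region and the rop gene, which keeps copy number low and matches the recorded low-copy status. An AmpR (β-lactamase) cassette under its own promoter provides ampicillin selection. Several tetracycline-resistance fragments and a tet promoter are also detected. These appear to be remnants of the pBR322 tet gene interrupted by the expression cassette, not a functional marker.

The expression unit consists of a T7 promoter followed directly by a lac operator, the phage T7 gene 10 ribosome binding site, the fusion open reading frame and a T7 terminator. A plasmid-borne lacI gene with its own promoter supplies repressor, so transcription depends on T7 RNA polymerase and is inducible with IPTG. The coding region begins with a signal-sequence-less maltose binding protein, which stays cytosolic, and ends with the GB1 domain of streptococcal protein G; both are solubility-enhancing fusion partners. The unannotated gap of roughly 170 nt between MBP and GB1 is where the 4E-BP insert presumably lies, although the feature table does not label it or any linker or protease site. A short hit to the SET1 tag lies between GB1 and the terminator, and its significance is unclear. The record does not explain the "chim" or "AA" designations. The associated work concerns the structures of 4E-BP translational inhibitors bound to eIF4E, consistent with recombinant protein production for structural or biochemical studies.
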