Features (pLannotate 1.2.2; 20 found; start..end, strand, type, name):
    104..208     +  promoter       AmpR promoter: bla
    209..1069    +  CDS            AmpR: β-lactamase; bla; confers resistance to ampicillin, carbenicillin, and related antibiotics
   1240..1828    +  rep_origin     ori: high-copy-number ColE1/pMB1/pBR322/pUC origin of replication
   2014..2156    -  misc_feature   bom: basis of mobility region from pBR322
   2258..2449    -  CDS            rop: Rop protein, which maintains plasmids at low copy number; rop
   2466..2846    +  CDS            YPB1_ECOLX: Protein predicted: Swiss-Prot protein existence level 4. From Escherichia coli.
   3088..3712    -  CDS            TcR (fragment): tetracycline efflux protein; tet; confers resistance to tetracycline
   3727..3748    -  protein_bind   CAP binding site: CAP binding activates transcription in the presence of cAMP. E. coli catabolite activator protein
   3761..4843    -  CDS            lacI: lac repressor; lacI; The lac repressor binds to the lac operator to inhibit transcription in E. coli. This inhibition can be relieved by adding lactose or isopropyl-β-D-thiogalactopyranoside (IPTG).
   4844..4921    -  promoter       lacI promoter: lacI
   4929..5208    -  CDS            TcR (fragment): tetracycline efflux protein; tet; confers resistance to tetracycline
   5230..5248    +  promoter       T7 promoter: promoter for bacteriophage T7 RNA polymerase
   5249..5273    +  protein_bind   lac operator: The lac repressor binds to the lac operator to inhibit transcription in E. coli. This inhibition can be relieved by adding lactose or isopropyl-β-D-thiogalactopyranoside (IPTG). lac repressor encoded by lacI
   5288..5310    +  RBS            RBS: efficient ribosome binding site from bacteriophage T7 gene 10 (Olins and Rangwala, 1989)
   5321..6417    +  CDS            MBP (fragment): maltose binding protein from E. coli; malE (mutated); This version of the gene does not encode a signal sequence, so MBP will remain in the cytosol.
   6589..6746    +  CDS            GB1 (fragment): B1 domain of Streptococcal protein G effective as a solubilizing fusion partner (Cheng and Patel, 2004)
   6767..6816    +  CDS            SET1 (fragment): solubility-enhancement tag derived from T7 phage gene 10B
   6824..6871    +  terminator     T7 terminator: transcription terminator for bacteriophage T7 RNA polymerase
   6894..6998    -  CDS            TcR (fragment): tetracycline efflux protein; tet; confers resistance to tetracycline
   7046..7074    -  promoter       tet promoter: E. coli promoter for tetracycline efflux protein gene
>Addgene plasmid #148262 | pnEA-NpM-Dmchim4EBP-GB1_AA | depositor full sequence | sequence record 290710 | Full Sequence
TTCTTGAAGACGAAAGGGCCTCGTGATACGCCTATTTTTATAGGTTAATGTCATGATAATAATGGTTTCT
TAGACGTCAGGTGGCACTTTTCGGGGAAATGTGCGCGGAACCCCTATTTGTTTATTTTTCTAAATACATT
CAAATATGTATCCGCTCATGAGACAATAACCCTGATAAATGCTTCAATAATATTGAAAAAGGAAGAGTAT
GAGTATTCAACATTTCCGTGTCGCCCTTATTCCCTTTTTTGCGGCATTTTGCCTTCCTGTTTTTGCTCAC
CCAGAAACGCTGGTGAAAGTAAAAGATGCTGAAGATCAGTTGGGTGCACGAGTGGGTTACATCGAACTGG
ATCTCAACAGCGGTAAGATCCTTGAGAGTTTTCGCCCCGAAGAACGTTTTCCAATGATGAGCACTTTTAA
AGTTCTGCTATGTGGCGCGGTATTATCCCGTGTTGACGCCGGGCAAGAGCAACTCGGTCGCCGCATACAC
TATTCTCAGAATGACTTGGTTGAGTACTCACCAGTCACAGAAAAGCATCTTACGGATGGCATGACAGTAA
GAGAATTATGCAGTGCTGCCATAACCATGAGTGATAACACTGCGGCCAACTTACTTCTGACAACGATCGG
AGGACCGAAGGAGCTAACCGCTTTTTTGCACAACATGGGGGATCATGTAACTCGCCTTGATCGTTGGGAA
CCGGAGCTGAATGAAGCCATACCAAACGACGAGCGTGACACCACGATGCCTGCAGCAATGGCAACAACGT
TGCGCAAACTATTAACTGGCGAACTACTTACTCTAGCTTCCCGGCAACAATTAATAGACTGGATGGAGGC
GGATAAAGTTGCAGGACCACTTCTGCGCTCGGCCCTTCCGGCTGGCTGGTTTATTGCTGATAAATCTGGA
GCCGGTGAGCGTGGGTCTCGCGGTATCATTGCAGCACTGGGGCCAGATGGTAAGCCCTCCCGTATCGTAG
TTATCTACACGACGGGGAGTCAGGCAACTATGGATGAACGAAATAGACAGATCGCTGAGATAGGTGCCTC
ACTGATTAAGCATTGGTAACTGTCAGACCAAGTTTACTCATATATACTTTAGATTGATTTAAAACTTCAT
TTTTAATTTAAAAGGATCTAGGTGAAGATCCTTTTTGATAATCTCATGACCAAAATCCCTTAACGTGAGT
TTTCGTTCCACTGAGCGTCAGACCCCGTAGAAAAGATCAAAGGATCTTCTTGAGATCCTTTTTTTCTGCG
CGTAATCTGCTGCTTGCAAACAAAAAAACCACCGCTACCAGCGGTGGTTTGTTTGCCGGATCAAGAGCTA
CCAACTCTTTTTCCGAAGGTAACTGGCTTCAGCAGAGCGCAGATACCAAATACTGTCCTTCTAGTGTAGC
CGTAGTTAGGCCACCACTTCAAGAACTCTGTAGCACCGCCTACATACCTCGCTCTGCTAATCCTGTTACC
AGTGGCTGCTGCCAGTGGCGATAAGTCGTGTCTTACCGGGTTGGACTCAAGACGATAGTTACCGGATAAG
GCGCAGCGGTCGGGCTGAACGGGGGGTTCGTGCACACAGCCCAGCTTGGAGCGAACGACCTACACCGAAC
TGAGATACCTACAGCGTGAGCTATGAGAAAGCGCCACGCTTCCCGAAGGGAGAAAGGCGGACAGGTATCC
GGTAAGCGGCAGGGTCGGAACAGGAGAGCGCACGAGGGAGCTTCCAGGGGGAAACGCCTGGTATCTTTAT
AGTCCTGTCGGGTTTCGCCACCTCTGACTTGAGCGTCGATTTTTGTGATGCTCGTCAGGGGGGCGGAGCC
TATGGAAAAACGCCAGCAACGCGGCCTTTTTACGGTTCCTGGCCTTTTGCTGGCCTTTTGCTCACATGTT
CTTTCCTGCGTTATCCCCTGATTCTGTGGATAACCGTATTACCGCCTTTGAGTGAGCTGATACCGCTCGC
CGCAGCCGAACGACCGAGCGCAGCGAGTCAGTGAGCGAGGAAGCGGAAGAGCGCCTGATGCGGTATTTTC
TCCTTACGCATCTGTGCGGTATTTCACACCGCATATATGGTGCACTCTCAGTACAATCTGCTCTGATGCC
GCATAGTTAAGCCAGTATACACTCCGCTATCGCTACGTGACTGGGTCATGGCTGCGCCCCGACACCCGCC
AACACCCGCTGACGCGCCCTGACGGGCTTGTCTGCTCCCGGCATCCGCTTACAGACAAGCTGTGACCGTC
TCCGGGAGCTGCATGTGTCAGAGGTTTTCACCGTCATCACCGAAACGCGCGAGGCAGCTGCGGTAAAGCT
CATCAGCGTGGTCGTGAAGCGATTCACAGATGTCTGCCTGTTCATCCGCGTCCAGCTCGTTGAGTTTCTC
CAGAAGCGTTAATGTCTGGCTTCTGATAAAGCGGGCCATGTTAAGGGCGGTTTTTTCCTGTTTGGTCACT
GATGCCTCCGTGTAAGGGGGATTTCTGTTCATGGGGGTAATGATACCGATGAAACGAGAGAGGATGCTCA
CGATACGGGTTACTGATGATGAACATGCCCGGTTACTGGAACGTTGTGAGGGTAAACAACTGGCGGTATG
GATGCGGCGGGACCAGAGAAAAATCACTCAGGGTCAATGCCAGCGCTTCGTTAATACAGATGTAGGTGTT
CCACAGGGTAGCCAGCAGCATCCTGCGATGCAGATCCGGAACATAATGGTGCAGGGCGCTGACTTCCGCG
TTTCCAGACTTTACGAAACACGGAAACCGAAGACCATTCATGTTGTTGCTCAGGTCGCAGACGTTTTGCA
GCAGCAGTCGCTTCACGTTCGCTCGCGTATCGGTGATTCATTCTGCTAACCAGTAAGGCAACCCCGCCAG
CCTAGCCGGGTCCTCAACGACAGGAGCACGATCATGCGCACCCGTGGCCAGGACCCAACGCTGCCCGAGA
TGCGCCGCGTGCGGCTGCTGGAGATGGCGGACGCGATGGATATGTTCTGCCAAGGGTTGGTTTGCGCATT
CACAGTTCTCCGCAAGAATTGATTGGCTCCAATTCTTGGAGTGGTGAATCCGTTAGCGAGGTGCCGCCGG
CTTCCATTCAGGTCGAGGTGGCCCGGCTCCATGCACCGCGACGCAACGCGGGGAGGCAGACAAGGTATAG
GGCGGCGCCTACAATCCATGCCAACCCGTTCCATGTGCTCGCCGAGGCGGCATAAATCGCCGTGACGATC
AGCGGTCCAGTGATCGAAGTTAGGCTGGTAAGAGCCGCGAGCGATCCTTGAAGCTGTCCCTGATGGTCGT
CATCTACCTGCCTGGACAGCATGGCCTGCAACGCGGGCATCCCGATGCCGCCGGAAGCGAGAAGAATCAT
AATGGGGAAGGCCATCCAGCCTCGCGTCGCGAACGCCAGCAAGACGTAGCCCAGCGCGTCGGCCGCCATG
CCGGCGATAATGGCCTGCTTCTCGCCGAAACGTTTGGTGGCGGGACCAGTGACGAAGGCTTGAGCGAGGG
CGTGCAAGATTCCGAATACCGCAAGCGACAGGCCGATCATCGTCGCGCTCCAGCGAAAGCGGTCCTCGCC
GAAAATGACCCAGAGCGCTGCCGGCACCTGTCCTACGAGTTGCATGATAAAGAAGACAGTCATAAGTGCG
GCGACGATAGTCATGCCCCGCGCCCACCGGAAGGAGCTGACTGGGTTGAAGGCTCTCAAGGGCATCGGTC
GAGATCCCGGTGCCTAATGAGTGAGCTAACTTACATTAATTGCGTTGCGCTCACTGCCCGCTTTCCAGTC
GGGAAACCTGTCGTGCCAGCTGCATTAATGAATCGGCCAACGCGCGGGGAGAGGCGGTTTGCGTATTGGG
CGCCAGGGTGGTTTTTCTTTTCACCAGTGAGACGGGCAACAGCTGATTGCCCTTCACCGCCTGGCCCTGA
GAGAGTTGCAGCAAGCGGTCCACGCTGGTTTGCCCCAGCAGGCGAAAATCCTGTTTGATGGTGGTTAACG
GCGGGATATAACATGAGCTGTCTTCGGTATCGTCGTATCCCACTACCGAGATATCCGCACCAACGCGCAG
CCCGGACTCGGTAATGGCGCGCATTGCGCCCAGCGCCATCTGATCGTTGGCAACCAGCATCGCAGTGGGA
ACGATGCCCTCATTCAGCATTTGCATGGTTTGTTGAAAACCGGACATGGCACTCCAGTCGCCTTCCCGTT
CCGCTATCGGCTGAATTTGATTGCGAGTGAGATATTTATGCCAGCCAGCCAGACGCAGACGCGCCGAGAC
AGAACTTAATGGGCCCGCTAACAGCGCGATTTGCTGGTGACCCAATGCGACCAGATGCTCCACGCCCAGT
CGCGTACCGTCTTCATGGGAGAAAATAATACTGTTGATGGGTGTCTGGTCAGAGACATCAAGAAATAACG
CCGGAACATTAGTGCAGGCAGCTTCCACAGCAATGGCATCCTGGTCATCCAGCGGATAGTTAATGATCAG
CCCACTGACGCGTTGCGCGAGAAGATTGTGCACCGCCGCTTTACAGGCTTCGACGCCGCTTCGTTCTACC
ATCGACACCACCACGCTGGCACCCAGTTGATCGGCGCGAGATTTAATCGCCGCGACAATTTGCGACGGCG
CGTGCAGGGCCAGACTGGAGGTGGCAACGCCAATCAGCAACGACTGTTTGCCCGCCAGTTGTTGTGCCAC
GCGGTTGGGAATGTAATTCAGCTCCGCCATCGCCGCTTCCACTTTTTCCCGCGTTTTCGCAGAAACGTGG
CTGGCCTGGTTCACCACGCGGGAAACGGTCTGATAAGAGACACCGGCATACTCTGCGACATCGTATAACG
TTACTGGTTTCACATTCACCACCCTGAATTGACTCTCTTCCGGGCGCTATCATGCCATACCGCGAAAGGT
TTTGCGCCATTCGATGGTGTCCGGGATCTCGACGCTCTCCCTTATGCGACTCCTGCATTAGGAAGCAGCC
CAGTAGTAGGTTGAGGCCGTTGAGCACCGCCGCCGCAAGGAATGGTGCATGCAAGGAGATGGCGCCCAAC
AGTCCCCCGGCCACGGGGCCTGCCACCATACCCACGCCGAAACAAGCGCTCATGAGCCCGAAGTGGCGAG
CCCGATCTTCCCCATCGGTGATGTCGGCGATATAGGCGCCAGCAACCGCACCTGTGGCGCCGGTGATGCC
GGCCACGATGCGTCCGGCGTAGAGGATCGAGATCTCGATCCCGCGAAATTAATACGACTCACTATAGGGG
AATTGTGAGCGGATAACAATTCCCCACTAGTAATAATTTTGTTTAACTTTAAGAAGGAGATATACCATGG
AAACTGAAGAAGGTAAACTGGTAATCTGGATTAACGGCGATAAAGGCTATAACGGTCTCGCTGAAGTCGG
TAAGAAATTCGAGAAAGATACCGGAATTAAAGTCACCGTTGAGCATCCGGATAAACTGGAAGAGAAATTC
CCACAGGTTGCGGCAACTGGCGATGGCCCTGACATTATCTTCTGGGCACACGACCGCTTTGGTGGCTACG
CTCAATCTGGCCTGTTGGCTGAAATCACCCCGGACAAAGCGTTCCAGGACAAGCTGTATCCGTTTACCTG
GGATGCCGTACGTTACAACGGCAAGCTGATTGCTTACCCGATCGCTGTTGAAGCGTTATCGCTGATTTAT
AACAAAGACCTGCTGCCGAACCCGCCAAAAACCTGGGAAGAGATCCCGGCGCTGGATAAAGAACTGAAAG
CGAAAGGTAAGAGCGCCCTGATGTTCAACCTGCAAGAACCGTACTTCACCTGGCCGCTGATTGCTGCTGA
CGGGGGTTATGCGTTCAAGTATGAAAACGGCAAGTACGACATTAAAGACGTGGGCGTGGATAACGCTGGC
GCGAAAGCGGGTCTGACCTTCCTGGTTGACCTGATTAAAAACAAACACATGAATGCAGACACCGATTACT
CCATCGCAGAAGCTGCCTTTAATAAAGGCGAAACAGCGATGACCATCAACGGCCCGTGGGCATGGTCCAA
CATCGACACCAGCAAAGTGAATTATGGTGTAACGGTACTGCCGACCTTCAAGGGTCAACCATCCAAACCG
TTCGTTGGCGTGCTGAGCGCAGGTATTAACGCCGCCAGTCCGAACAAAGAGCTGGCAAAAGAGTTCCTCG
AAAACTATCTGCTGACTGATGAAGGTCTGGAAGCGGTTAATAAAGACAAACCGCTGGGTGCCGTAGCGCT
GAAGTCTTACGAGGAAGAGTTGGCGAAAGATCCACGTATTGCCGCCACGATGGAAAACGCCCAGAAAGGT
GAAATCATGCCGAACATCCCGCAGATGTCCGCTTTCTGGTATGCCGTGCGTACTGCGGTGATCAACGCCG
CCAGCGGTCGTCAGACTGTCGATGAAGCCCTTAAAGACGCGCAGACTGGTACCGGCAGCGGCCTGGAAGT
TCTGTTCCAGGGGCCCCATATGCTCGAGAGGTACTCGAAAGTAGACCTGTTAGCTCTAAGATATTCCCCA
TTGAGCCAAACTCCGCCGGGAATTGAGTTGGAGGGAAGGCTTCGCCGCATGAATATTTGGCGCACCGCTA
GCATGCAGTACAAACTTATCCTGAACGGTAAAACCCTGAAAGGTGAAACCACCACCGAAGCTGTTGACGC
TGCTACCGCGGAAAAAGTTTTCAAACAGTACGCTAACGACAACGGTGTTGACGGTGAATGGACCTACGAC
GACGCTACCAAAACCTACACCGTAACGGAATGACCTAGGAGATCCGGCTGCTAACAAAGCCCGAAAGGAA
GCTGAGTTGGCTGCTGCCACCGCTGAGCAATAACTAGCATAACCCCTTGGGGCCTCTAAACGGGTCTTGA
GGGGTTTTTTGCTGAAAGGAGGAACTATATCCGGATATCCCGCAAGAGGCCCGGCAGTACCGGCATAACC
AAGCCTATGCCTACAGCATCCAGGGTGACGGTGCCGAGGATGACGATGAGCGCATTGTTAGATTTCATAC
ACGGTGCCTGACTGCGTTAGCAATTTAACTGTGATAAACTACCGCATTAAAGCTTATCGATGATAAGCTG
TCAAACATGAGAA
